>Addgene plasmid #17964 | pMXs-hOCT4 (Plath) | depositor partial sequence | sequence record 8758 | Author sequence
ATGGCGGGACACCTGGCTTCGGATTTCGCCTTCTCGCCCCCTCCAGGTGGTGGAGGTGATGGGCCAGGGG
GGCCGGAGCCGGGCTGGGTTGATCCTCGGACCTGGCTAAGCTTCCAAGGCCCTCCTGGAGGGCCAGGAAT
CGGGCCGGGGGTTGGGCCAGGCTCTGAGGTGTGGGGGATTCCCCCATGCCCCCCGCCGTATGAGTTCTGT
GGGGGGATGGCGTACTGTGGGCCCCAGGTTGGAGTGGGGCTAGTGCCCCAAGGCGGCTTGGAGACCTCTC
AGCCTGAGGGTGAAGCAGGAGTCGGGGTGGAGAGCAACTCCGATGGGGCCTCCCCGGAGCCCTGCACCGT
CACCCCTGGTGCCGTGAAGCTGGAGAAGGAGAAGCTGGAGCAAAACCCGGAGGAGTCCCAGGACATCAAA
GCTCTGCAGAAAGAACTCGAGCAATTTGCCAAGCTCCTGAAGCAGAAGAGGATCACCCTGGGATATACAC
AGGCCGATGTGGGGCTCACCCTGGGGGTTCTATTTGGGAAGGTATTCAGCCAAACGACCATCTGCCGCTT
TGAGGCTCTGCAGCTTAGCTTCAAGAACATGTGTAAGCTGCGGCCCTTGCTGCAGAAGTGGGTGGAGGAA
GCTGACAACAATGAAAATCTTCAGGAGATATGCAAAGCAGAAACCCTCGTGCAGGCCCGAAAGAGAAAGC
GAACCAGTATCGAGAACCGAGTGAGAGGCAACCTGGAGAATTTGTTCCTGCAGTGCCCGAAACCCACACT
GCAGCAGATCAGCCACATCGCCCAGCAGCTTGGGCTCGAGAAGGATGTGGTCCGAGTGTGGTTCTGTAAC
CGGCGCCAGAAGGGCAAGCGATCAAGCAGCGACTATGCACAACGAGAGGATTTTGAGGCTGCTGGGTCTC
CTTTCTCAGGGGGACCAGTGTCCTTTCCTCTGGCCCCAGGGCCCCATTTTGGTACCCCAGGCTATGGGAG
CCCTCACTTCACTGCACTGTACTCCTCGGTCCCTTTCCCTGAGGGGGAAGCCTTTCCCCCTGTCTCTGTC
ACCACTCTGGGCTCTCCCATGCATTCAAACTGA
