>Addgene plasmid #17964 | pMXs-hOCT4 (Plath) | addgene partial sequence | sequence record 23979 | pBMN-5
ANCGACCGGGGGNGACATCCTCTAGACTGCCGGATCTAGCTAGTTAATTAAGGATCCCAGTGTGGTGGTA
CGGGAATTCATGGCGGGACACCTGGCTTCGGATTTCGCCTTCTCGCCCCCTCCAGGTGGTGGAGGTGATG
GGCCAGGGGGGCCGGAGCCGGGCTGGGTTGATCCTCGGACCTGGCTAAGCTTCCAAGGCCCTCCTGGAGG
GCCAGGAATCGGGCCGGGGGTTGGGCCAGGCTCTGAGGTGTGGGGGATTCCCCCATGCCCCCCGCCGTAT
GAGTTCTGTGGGGGGATGGCGTACTGTGGGCCCCAGGTTGGAGTGGGGCTAGTGCCCCAAGGCGGCTTGG
AGACCTCTCAGCCTGAGGGTGAAGCAGGAGTCGGGGTGGAGAGCAACTCCGATGGGGCCTCCCCGGAGCC
CTGCACCGTCACCCCTGGTGCCGTGAAGCTGGAGAAGGAGAAGCTGGAGCAAAACCCGGAGGAGTCCCAG
GACATCAAAGCTCTGCAGAAAGAACTCGAGCAATTTGCCAAGCTCCTGAAGCAGAAGAGGATCACCCTGG
GATATACACAGGCCGATGTGGGGCTCACCCTGGGGGTTCTATTTGGGAAGGTATTCAGCCAAACGACCAT
CTGCCGCTTTGAGGCTCTGCAGCTTAGCTTCAAGAACATGTGTAAGCTGCGGCCCTTGCTGCAGAAGTGG
GTGGAGGAAGCTGACAACAATGAAAATCTTCAGGAGATATGCAAAGCAGAACCCTCGTNGCCCCAAAAAA
ANCAACNTTTCAAACCNATGAAGCCCNTGAAATTTTTCTGANNCCAAACCAATGAA
