[The description below was written by a language model from this plasmid's Addgene catalogue record.]
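Description:
pMXs-hOCT4 (Plath) is a retroviral mammalian expression plasmid built on the pMXs backbone (about 4.6 kb without insert), a vector of the Moloney murine leukemia virus-derived family widely used for gene transfer and expression cloning. In bacteria it is maintained as a high-copy plasmid under ampicillin selection. The record lists no selectable marker for mammalian cells, so transduced cells cannot be enriched by drug selection from this construct alone.

The payload is the human POU5F1 gene, encoding the POU-domain transcription factor OCT4 (also called OCT3/4). It is present as an insert of roughly 1.1 kb with no recorded mutation, cloned between EcoRI and NotI sites that both remain intact, so the insert can be excised or exchanged. No tags or reporters are listed. The record includes no feature table and does not explicitly name the promoter. In pMXs-type vectors generally, the insert lies between the viral long terminal repeats downstream of the packaging signal. Transcription is driven from the 5′ LTR, and the full-length transcript is packaged into virions when the plasmid is introduced into a suitable packaging cell line. The resulting replication-defective virus integrates the OCT4 cassette into the genome of dividing target cells.

The associated publication describes the generation of human induced pluripotent stem cells from dermal fibroblasts. This indicates that the construct is intended to deliver OCT4 as one of the defined reprogramming factors, used with companion retroviruses carrying the other factors.
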