Addgene plasmid #17964: pMXs-hOCT4 (Plath)
Depositing lab: Kathrin Plath. Depositing organization: University of California, Los Angeles (UCLA). Publication: Generation of human induced pluripotent stem cells from dermal fibroblasts. Lowry WE, Richter L, Yachechko R, Pyle AD, Tchieu J, Sridharan R, Clark AT, Plath K. Proc Natl Acad Sci U S A. 2008 Feb 26. 105(8):2883-8. 10.1073/pnas.0711983105 PubMed 18287077.
Backbone
  Vector backbone: pMXs
  Backbone size w/o insert (bp): 4622
  Vector type: Mammalian Expression, Retroviral
  Selectable markers: none
Growth in bacteria
  Bacterial resistance: Ampicillin, 100 μg/mL
  Growth temperature: 37°C
  Growth strain: DH5alpha
  Copy number: High Copy
Gene/Insert
  Gene/Insert name: POU domain, class 5, transcription factor 1 (alt names: OCT4; POU5F1)
  Species: H. sapiens (human)
  Insert size (bp): 1084
  Mutation: N/A
  Entrez Gene: POU5F1 (a.k.a. OCT3, OCT4, OCT4Borf1, OTF-3, OTF3, OTF4, Oct-3, Oct-4, Oct3/4)
  Cloning method: Restriction Enzyme; 5′ cloning site EcoRI (not destroyed); 3′ cloning site Not I (not destroyed)
  Sequencing primers: 5′ cctctagactgccggatctagcta
Resource information
  A portion of this plasmid was derived from a plasmid made by: pMXs is originally from Dr. Toshio Kitamura of the University of Tokyo, the Institute of Medical Science. If you use this plasmid in a paper, please cite: Retrovirus-mediated gene transfer and expression cloning: powerful tools in functional genomics. Exp Hematol. 2003 Nov;31(11):1007-14. Kitamura T, Koshino Y, Shibata F, Oki T, Nakajima H, Nosaka T, Kumagai H.
Terms and licenses: Academic/Nonprofit Terms; Industry Terms: Not Available to Industry
How to cite: pMXs-hOCT4 (Plath) was a gift from Kathrin Plath (Addgene plasmid # 17964 ; http://n2t.net/addgene:17964 ; RRID:Addgene_17964)
